Addgene plasmid #144435: TFORF2959
Purpose: Lentiviral vector for overexpressing transcription factor ORFs with unique 24-bp barcodes. Barcodes facilitate identification of transcription factors in pooled screens.
Depositing lab: Feng Zhang. Depositing organization: Broad Institute. Publication: A transcription factor atlas of directed differentiation. Joung J, Ma S, Tay T, Geiger-Schuller KR, Kirchgatterer PC, Verdine VK, Guo B, Arias-Garcia MA, Allen WE, Singh A, Kuksenko O, Abudayyeh OO, Gootenberg JS, Fu Z, Macrae RK, Buenrostro JD, Regev A, Zhang F. Cell. 2023 Jan 5;186(1):209-229.e26. doi: 10.1016/j.cell.2022.11.026. PubMed 36608654.
Backbone
  Vector backbone: pLX_TRC317
  Backbone manufacturer: Broad Institute Genetic Perturbation Platform
  Backbone size w/o insert (bp): 8264
  Vector type: Mammalian Expression, Lentiviral
  Selectable markers: Puromycin
Growth in bacteria
  Bacterial resistance: Ampicillin, 100 μg/mL
  Growth temperature: 37°C
  Growth strain: NEB Stable
  Copy number: High Copy
Gene/Insert
  Gene/Insert name: KAT2A
  Species: H. sapiens (human)
  Insert size (bp): 2723
  Entrez Gene: KAT2A (a.k.a. GCN5, GCN5L2, PCAF-b, hGCN5)
  Promoter: EF1a
  Cloning method: Gateway Cloning
  Sequencing primers: 5′ GGGTGGAGACTGAAGTTAGGCCAG; 3′ CACATAGCGTAAAAGGAGCAACATAG
Resource information
  A portion of this plasmid was derived from a plasmid made by: Broad Institute Genetic Perturbation Platform
Terms and licenses: Academic/Nonprofit Terms; Industry Terms: Not Available to Industry
Depositor comments: NM_021078.2 Please test multiple small colonies in case of plasmid recombination. To make this collection available in a timely manner, a portion of this collection was not fully sequenced by Addgene. If an Addgene verified full plasmid sequence is not available, please contact us prior to placing an order to request the full sequence.
How to cite: TFORF2959 was a gift from Feng Zhang (Addgene plasmid # 144435 ; http://n2t.net/addgene:144435 ; RRID:Addgene_144435)
