[The description below was written by a language model from this plasmid's Addgene catalogue record and pLannotate feature annotations shown in this document.]
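Description:
TFORF2959 is a lentiviral mammalian expression plasmid built on the pLX_TRC317 backbone from the Broad Institute Genetic Perturbation Platform. It carries the human KAT2A open reading frame (also known as GCN5), which encodes a histone acetyltransferase, and it belongs to a barcoded transcription factor ORF collection. In E. coli it replicates from a high-copy ColE1/pUC-type origin under ampicillin selection (AmpR), and an f1 origin is also present. The depositor warns that the plasmid can recombine, a known issue with LTR-containing vectors.

The viral portion follows a third-generation, self-inactivating layout. An RSV promoter drives a truncated HIV-1 5' LTR, followed by the Ψ packaging signal, a gag fragment, the RRE for Rev-dependent nuclear export, a cPPT/CTS, and a ΔU3 3' LTR with a downstream SV40 polyadenylation signal. Between the LTRs, an SV40 early promoter/origin segment sits upstream of the puromycin N-acetyltransferase gene, which allows selection of transduced cells. The EF-1α promoter then drives the KAT2A ORF, which was introduced by Gateway cloning and is flanked by attB1 and attB2 sites. A V5 epitope tag lies immediately after attB2, positioned for a possible C-terminal fusion, though the record does not state whether the ORF reads through into it. A WPRE downstream enhances transcript stability and expression.

The catalogue entry states that each construct carries a unique 24-bp barcode, but this is not annotated in the feature table, so its position is not given. The vector is intended for overexpressing KAT2A in mammalian cells, individually or in pooled screens. In pooled screens, barcode readout identifies which factor each cell received, as in directed differentiation studies.
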