Features (pLannotate 1.2.2; 34 found; start..end, strand, type, name):
      5..231     +  promoter       RSV promoter: Rous sarcoma virus enhancer/promoter
    232..412     +  LTR            5' LTR (truncated): truncated 5' long terminal repeat (LTR) from HIV-1
    459..584     +  misc_feature   HIV-1 Ψ: packaging signal of human immunodeficiency virus type 1
    568..931     +  CDS            HIV-1 gag (fragment): gag protein from human immunodeficiency virus 1; gag
   1077..1310    +  misc_feature   RRE: The Rev response element (RRE) of HIV-1 allows for Rev-dependent mRNA export from the nucleus to the cytoplasm.
   1687..1713    +  CDS            Rev (fragment): human immunodeficiency virus 1 (HIV-1) Rev protein; rev; enhances nuclear export of unspliced and incompletely spliced viral mRNAs
   1720..1743    +  promoter       SV40 promoter (fragment): SV40 early promoter
   1744..1815    +  promoter       SV40 promoter (fragment): SV40 enhancer and early promoter
   1839..1974    +  rep_origin     SV40 ori: SV40 origin of replication
   2020..2616    +  CDS            PuroR (fragment): puromycin N-acetyltransferase; pac from Streptomyces; confers resistance to puromycin
   2665..2782    +  misc_feature   cPPT/CTS: central polypurine tract and central termination sequence of HIV-1
   2847..2913    +  CDS            small t antigen (fragment): SV40 (simian virus 40) small t antigen
   2920..4098    +  promoter       EF-1α promoter: strong constitutive promoter for human elongation factor EF-1α
   4119..4139    +  protein_bind   attB1: mutant version of attB; core recombination site for the Gateway® BP reaction BP Clonase™
   4361..6655    +  CDS            KAT2A (fragment): KAT2A_HUMAN - Also known as GCN5 From Homo sapiens (Human).
   6660..6684    -  protein_bind   attB2: mutant version of attB; recombination site for the Gateway® BP reaction BP Clonase™
   6692..6733    +  CDS            V5 tag: epitope tag from simian virus 5
   6749..6802    +  promoter       U6 promoter (fragment): RNA polymerase III promoter for human U6 snRNA
   6844..7432    +  misc_feature   WPRE: woodchuck hepatitis virus posttranscriptional regulatory element
   7483..7502    +  misc_feature   cPPT/CTS (fragment): central polypurine tract and central termination sequence of HIV-1
   7504..7737    +  LTR            3' LTR (ΔU3): self-inactivating 3' long terminal repeat (LTR) from HIV-1
   7815..7936    +  polyA_signal   SV40 poly(A) signal: SV40 polyadenylation signal
   7976..8111    +  rep_origin     SV40 ori: SV40 origin of replication
   8132..8150    -  promoter       T7 promoter: promoter for bacteriophage T7 RNA polymerase
   8158..8313    +  CDS            lacZα (fragment): LacZα fragment of β-galactosidase; lacZ fragment
   8318..8746    +  rep_origin     f1 ori (sequence partly withheld): f1 bacteriophage origin of replication; arrow indicates direction of (+) strand synthesis
   8799..8903    +  promoter       AmpR promoter: bla
   8904..9764    +  CDS            AmpR: β-lactamase; bla; confers resistance to ampicillin, carbenicillin, and related antibiotics
   9935..10523   +  rep_origin     ori: high-copy-number ColE1/pMB1/pBR322/pUC origin of replication
  10706..10798   +  CDS            lacI (fragment): lac repressor; lacI; The lac repressor binds to the lac operator to inhibit transcription in E. coli. This inhibition can be relieved by adding lactose or isopropyl-β-D-thiogalactopyranoside (IPTG).
  10811..10832   +  protein_bind   CAP binding site: CAP binding activates transcription in the presence of cAMP. E. coli catabolite activator protein
  10847..10877   +  promoter       lac promoter: promoter for the E. coli lac operon
  10881..10903   +  protein_bind   lac operator (fragment): The lac repressor binds to the lac operator to inhibit transcription in E. coli. This inhibition can be relieved by adding lactose or isopropyl-β-D-thiogalactopyranoside (IPTG). lac repressor encoded by lacI
  10946..10964   +  promoter       T3 promoter: promoter for bacteriophage T3 RNA polymerase
>Addgene plasmid #144435 | TFORF2959 | addgene full sequence | sequence record 407324 | Addgene NGS Result
TTAATGTAGTCTTATGCAATACTCTTGTAGTCTTGCAACATGGTAACGATGAGTTAGCAACATGCCTTAC
AAGGAGAGAAAAAGCACCGTGCATGCCGATTGGTGGAAGTAAGGTGGTACGATCGTGCCTTATTAGGAAG
GCAACAGACGGGTCTGACATGGATTGGACGAACCACTGAATTGCCGCATTGCAGAGATATTGTATTTAAG
TGCCTAGCTCGATACATAAACGGGTCTCTCTGGTTAGACCAGATCTGAGCCTGGGAGCTCTCTGGCTAAC
TAGGGAACCCACTGCTTAAGCCTCAATAAAGCTTGCCTTGAGTGCTTCAAGTAGTGTGTGCCCGTCTGTT
GTGTGACTCTGGTAACTAGAGATCCCTCAGACCCTTTTAGTCAGTGTGGAAAATCTCTAGCAGTGGCGCC
CGAACAGGGACTTGAAAGCGAAAGGGAAACCAGAGGAGCTCTCTCGACGCAGGACTCGGCTTGCTGAAGC
GCGCACGGCAAGAGGCGAGGGGCGGCGACTGGTGAGTACGCCAAAAATTTTGACTAGCGGAGGCTAGAAG
GAGAGAGATGGGTGCGAGAGCGTCAGTATTAAGCGGGGGAGAATTAGATCGCGATGGGAAAAAATTCGGT
TAAGGCCAGGGGGAAAGAAAAAATATAAATTAAAACATATAGTATGGGCAAGCAGGGAGCTAGAACGATT
CGCAGTTAATCCTGGCCTGTTAGAAACATCAGAAGGCTGTAGACAAATACTGGGACAGCTACAACCATCC
CTTCAGACAGGATCAGAAGAACTTAGATCATTATATAATACAGTAGCAACCCTCTATTGTGTGCATCAAA
GGATAGAGATAAAAGACACCAAGGAAGCTTTAGACAAGATAGAGGAAGAGCAAAACAAAAGTAAGACCAC
CGCACAGCAAGCGGCCGCTGATCTTCAGACCTGGAGGAGGAGATATGAGGGACAATTGGAGAAGTGAATT
ATATAAATATAAAGTAGTAAAAATTGAACCATTAGGAGTAGCACCCACCAAGGCAAAGAGAAGAGTGGTG
CAGAGAGAAAAAAGAGCAGTGGGAATAGGAGCTTTGTTCCTTGGGTTCTTGGGAGCAGCAGGAAGCACTA
TGGGCGCAGCGTCAATGACGCTGACGGTACAGGCCAGACAATTATTGTCTGGTATAGTGCAGCAGCAGAA
CAATTTGCTGAGGGCTATTGAGGCGCAACAGCATCTGTTGCAACTCACAGTCTGGGGCATCAAGCAGCTC
CAGGCAAGAATCCTGGCTGTGGAAAGATACCTAAAGGATCAACAGCTCCTGGGGATTTGGGGTTGCTCTG
GAAAACTCATTTGCACCACTGCTGTGCCTTGGAATGCTAGTTGGAGTAATAAATCTCTGGAACAGATTTG
GAATCACACGACCTGGATGGAGTGGGACAGAGAAATTAACAATTACACAAGCTTAATACACTCCTTAATT
GAAGAATCGCAAAACCAGCAAGAAAAGAATGAACAAGAATTATTGGAATTAGATAAATGGGCAAGTTTGT
GGAATTGGTTTAACATAACAAATTGGCTGTGGTATATAAAATTATTCATAATGATAGTAGGAGGCTTGGT
AGGTTTAAGAATAGTTTTTGCTGTACTTTCTATAGTGAATAGAGTTAGGCAGGGATATTCACCATTATCG
TTTCAGACCCACCTCCCAACCCCGAGGGGACCCATGCATTGCATCTCAATTAGTCAGCAACCAGGTGTGG
AAAGTCCCCAGGCTCCCCAGCAGGCAGAAGTATGCAAAGCATGCGTCTCAATTAGTCAGCAACCATAGTC
CCGCCCCTAACTCCGCCCATCCCGCCCCTAACTCCGCCCAGTTCCGCCCATTCTCCGCCCCATGGCTGAC
TAATTTTTTTTATTTATGCAGAGGCCGAGGCCGCCTCGGCCTCTGAGCTATTCCAGAAGTAGTGAGGAGG
CTTTTTTGGAGGCCTAGGCTTTTGCAAAAAGCTTTCTAGAGGTACCACCGGAGCTTACCATGACCGAGTA
CAAGCCCACGGTGCGCCTCGCCACCCGCGACGACGTCCCCAGGGCCGTACGCACCCTCGCCGCCGCGTTC
GCCGACTACCCCGCCACGCGCCACACCGTCGATCCGGACCGCCACATCGAGCGGGTCACCGAGCTGCAAG
AACTCTTCCTCACGCGCGTCGGGCTCGACATCGGCAAGGTGTGGGTCGCGGACGACGGCGCCGCCGTGGC
GGTCTGGACCACGCCGGAGAGCGTCGAAGCGGGGGCGGTGTTCGCCGAGATCGGCCCGCGCATGGCCGAG
TTGAGCGGTTCCCGGCTGGCCGCGCAGCAACAGATGGAAGGCCTCCTGGCGCCGCACCGGCCCAAGGAGC
CCGCGTGGTTCCTGGCCACCGTCGGCGTCTCGCCCGACCACCAGGGCAAGGGTCTGGGCAGCGCCGTCGT
GCTCCCCGGAGTGGAGGCGGCCGAGCGCGCCGGGGTGCCCGCCTTCCTGGAGACCTCCGCGCCCCGCAAC
CTCCCCTTCTACGAGCGGCTCGGCTTCACCGTCACCGCCGACGTCGAGGTGCCCGAAGGACCGCGCACCT
GGTGCATGACCCGCAAGCCCGGTGCCAGTTAACGAATTCTAGATCTTGAGACAAATGGCAGTATTCATCC
ACAATTTTAAAAGAAAAGGGGGGATTGGGGGGTACAGTGCAGGGGAAAGAATAGTAGACATAATAGCAAC
AGACATACAAACTAAAGAATTACAAAAACAAATTACAAAAATTCAAAATTTTCGGGTTTATTACAGGGAC
AGCAGAGATCCACTTTGGCGCCGGCTCGAGGCCTGCAGGTGCAAAGATGGATAAAGTTTTAAACAGAGAG
GAATCTTTGCAGCTAATGGACCTTCTAGGTCTTGAAAGGAGTGGGAATTGGCTCCGGTGCCCGTCAGTGG
GCAGAGCGCACATCGCCCACAGTCCCCGAGAAGTTGGGGGGAGGGGTCGGCAATTGAACCGGTGCCTAGA
GAAGGTGGCGCGGGGTAAACTGGGAAAGTGATGTCGTGTACTGGCTCCGCCTTTTTCCCGAGGGTGGGGG
AGAACCGTATATAAGTGCAGTAGTCGCCGTGAACGTTCTTTTTCGCAACGGGTTTGCCGCCAGAACACAG
GTAAGTGCCGTGTGTGGTTCCCGCGGGCCTGGCCTCTTTACGGGTTATGGCCCTTGCGTGCCTTGAATTA
CTTCCACCTGGCTGCAGTACGTGATTCTTGATCCCGAGCTTCGGGTTGGAAGTGGGTGGGAGAGTTCGAG
GCCTTGCGCTTAAGGAGCCCCTTCGCCTCGTGCTTGAGTTGAGGCCTGGCCTGGGCGCTGGGGCCGCCGC
GTGCGAATCTGGTGGCACCTTCGCGCCTGTCTCGCTGCTTTCGATAAGTCTCTAGCCATTTAAAATTTTT
GATGACCTGCTGCGACGCTTTTTTTCTGGCAAGATAGTCTTGTAAATGCGGGCCAAGATCTGCACACTGG
TATTTCGGTTTTTGGGGCCGCGGGCGGCGACGGGGCCCGTGCGTCCCAGCGCACATGTTCGGCGAGGCGG
GGCCTGCGAGCGCGGCCACCGAGAATCGGACGGGGGTAGTCTCAAGCTGGCCGGCCTGCTCTGGTGCCTG
GCCTCGCGCCGCCGTGTATCGCCCCGCCCTGGGCGGCAAGGCTGGCCCGGTCGGCACCAGTTGCGTGAGC
GGAAAGATGGCCGCTTCCCGGCCCTGCTGCAGGGAGCTCAAAATGGAGGACGCGGCGCTCGGGAGAGCGG
GCGGGTGAGTCACCCACACAAAGGAAAAGGGCCTTTCCGTCCTCAGCCGTCGCTTCATGTGACTCCACGG
AGTACCGGGCGCCGTCCAGGCACCTCGATTAGTTCTCGAGCTTTTGGAGTACGTCGTCTTTAGGTTGGGG
GGAGGGGTTTTATGCGATGGAGTTTCCCCACACTGAGTGGGTGGAGACTGAAGTTAGGCCAGCTTGGCAC
TTGATGTAATTCTCCTTGGAATTTGCCCTTTTTGAGTTTGGATCTTGGTTCATTCTCAAGCCTCAGACAG
TGGTTCAAAGTTTTTTTCTTCCATTTCAGGTGTCGTGAGGCTAGCATCGATTGATCAACAAGTTTGTACA
AAAAAGCAGGCACCATGGCGGAACCTTCCCAGGCCCCGACCCCGGCCCCGGCTGCGCAGCCCCGGCCCCT
TCAGTCCCCAGCCCCTGCCCCAACTCCGACTCCTGCACCCAGCCCGGCTTCAGCCCCGATTCCGACTCCC
ACCCCGGCACCAGCCCCTGCCCCAGCTGCAGCCCCAGCCGGCAGCACAGGGACTGGGGGGCCCGGGGTAG
GAAGTGGGGGGGCCGGGAGCGGGGGGGATCCGGCTCGACCTGGCCTGAGCCAGCAGCAGCGCGCCAGTCA
GAGGAAGGCGCAAGTCCGGGGGCTGCCGCGCGCCAAGAAGCTTGAGAAGCTAGGGGTCTTCTCGGCTTGC
AAGGCCAATGAAACCTGTAAGTGTAATGGCTGGAAAAACCCCAAGCCCCCCACTGCACCCCGCATGGATC
TGCAGCAGCCAGCTGCCAACCTGAGTGAGCTGTGCCGCAGTTGTGAGCACCCCTTGGCTGACCACGTATC
CCACTTGGAGAATGTGTCAGAGGATGAGATAAACCGACTGCTGGGGATGGTGGTGGATGTGGAGAATCTC
TTCATGTCTGTTCACAAGGAAGAGGACACAGACACCAAGCAGGTCTATTTCTACCTCTTCAAGCTACTGC
GGAAATGCATCCTGCAGATGACCCGGCCTGTGGTGGAGGGGTCCCTGGGCAGCCCTCCATTTGAGAAACC
TAATATTGAGCAGGGTGTGCTGAACTTTGTGCAGTACAAGTTTAGTCACCTGGCTCCCCGGGAGCGGCAG
ACGATGTTCGAGCTCTCAAAGATGTTCTTGCTCTGCCTTAACTACTGGAAGCTTGAGACACCTGCCCAGT
TTCGGCAGAGGTCTCAGGCTGAGGACGTGGCTACCTACAAGGTCAATTACACCAGATGGCTCTGTTACTG
CCACGTGCCCCAGAGCTGTGATAGCCTCCCCCGCTACGAAACCACTCATGTCTTTGGGCGAAGCCTTCTC
CGGTCCATTTTCACCGTTACCCGCCGGCAGCTGCTGGAAAAGTTCCGAGTGGAGAAGGACAAATTGGTGC
CCGAGAAGAGGACCCTCATCCTCACTCACTTCCCCAAATTCCTGTCCATGCTGGAGGAGGAGATCTATGG
GGCAAACTCTCCAATCTGGGAGTCAGGCTTCACCATGCCACCCTCAGAGGGGACACAGCTGGTTCCCCGG
CCAGCTTCAGTCAGTGCAGCGGTTGTTCCCAGCACCCCCATCTTCAGCCCCAGCATGGGTGGGGGCAGCA
ACAGCTCCCTGAGTCTGGATTCTGCAGGGGCCGAGCCTATGCCAGGCGAGAAGAGGACGCTCCCAGAGAA
CCTGACCCTGGAGGATGCCAAGCGGCTCCGTGTGATGGGTGACATCCCCATGGAGCTGGTCAATGAGGTC
ATGCTGACCATCACTGACCCTGCTGCCATGCTGGGGCCTGAGACGAGCCTGCTTTCGGCCAATGCGGCCC
GGGATGAGACAGCCCGCCTGGAGGAGCGCCGCGGCATCATCGAGTTCCATGTCATCGGCAACTCACTGAC
GCCCAAGGCCAACCGGCGGGTGTTGCTGTGGCTCGTGGGGCTGCAGAATGTCTTTTCCCACCAGCTGCCG
CGCATGCCTAAGGAGTATATCGCCCGCCTCGTCTTTGACCCGAAGCACAAGACTCTGGCCTTGATCAAGG
ATGGGCGGGTCATCGGTGGCATCTGCTTCCGCATGTTTCCCACCCAGGGCTTCACGGAGATTGTCTTCTG
TGCTGTCACCTCGAATGAGCAGGTCAAGGGTTATGGGACCCACCTGATGAACCACCTGAAGGAGTATCAC
ATCAAGCACAACATTCTCTACTTCCTCACCTACGCCGACGAGTACGCCATCGGCTACTTCAAAAAGCAGG
GTTTCTCCAAGGACATCAAGGTGCCCAAGAGCCGCTACCTGGGCTACATCAAGGACTACGAGGGAGCGAC
GCTGATGGAGTGTGAGCTGAATCCCCGCATCCCCTACACGGAGCTGTCCCACATCATCAAGAAGCAGAAA
GAGATCATCAAGAAGCTGATTGAGCGCAAACAGGCCCAGATCCGCAAGGTCTACCCGGGGCTCAGCTGCT
TCAAGGAGGGCGTGAGGCAGATCCCTGTGGAGAGCGTTCCTGGCATTCGAGAGACAGGCTGGAAGCCATT
GGGGAAGGAGAAGGGGAAGGAGCTGAAGGACCCCGACCAGCTCTACACAACCCTCAAAAACCTGCTGGCC
CAAATCAAGTCTCACCCCAGTGCCTGGCCCTTCATGGAGCCTGTGAAGAAGTCGGAGGCCCCTGACTACT
ACGAGGTCATCCGCTTCCCCATTGACCTGAAGACCATGACTGAGCGGCTGCGAAGCCGCTACTACGTGAC
CCGGAAGCTCTTTGTGGCCGACCTGCAGCGGGTCATCGCCAACTGTCGCGAGTACAACCCCCCGGACAGC
GAGTACTGCCGCTGTGCCAGCGCCCTGGAGAAGTTCTTCTACTTCAAGCTCAAGGAGGGAGGCCTCATTG
ACAAGTAGGACCCAGCTTTCTTGTACAAAGTGGTTGATATCGGTAAGCCTATCCCTAACCCTCTCCTCGG
TCTCGATTCTACGTAGTAATGAACTAGTCCGTAACTTGAAAGTATTTCGATTTCTTGGCTTTATATATCT
TGTGGAAAGGACGATGTTTTAACCTCATGTTACAAAGTACGCGTTAAGTCGACAATCAACCTCTGGATTA
CAAAATTTGTGAAAGATTGACTGGTATTCTTAACTATGTTGCTCCTTTTACGCTATGTGGATACGCTGCT
TTAATGCCTTTGTATCATGCTATTGCTTCCCGTATGGCTTTCATTTTCTCCTCCTTGTATAAATCCTGGT
TGCTGTCTCTTTATGAGGAGTTGTGGCCCGTTGTCAGGCAACGTGGCGTGGTGTGCACTGTGTTTGCTGA
CGCAACCCCCACTGGTTGGGGCATTGCCACCACCTGTCAGCTCCTTTCCGGGACTTTCGCTTTCCCCCTC
CCTATTGCCACGGCGGAACTCATCGCCGCCTGCCTTGCCCGCTGCTGGACAGGGGCTCGGCTGTTGGGCA
CTGACAATTCCGTGGTGTTGTCGGGGAAATCATCGTCCTTTCCTTGGCTGCTCGCCTGTGTTGCCACCTG
GATTCTGCGCGGGACGTCCTTCTGCTACGTCCCTTCGGCCCTCAATCCAGCGGACCTTCCTTCCCGCGGC
CTGCTGCCGGCTCTGCGGCCTCTTCCGCGTCTTCGCCTTCGCCCTCAGACGAGTCGGATCTCCCTTTGGG
CCGCCTCCCCGCGTCGACTTTAAGACCAATGACTTACAAGGCAGCTGTAGATCTTAGCCACTTTTTAAAA
GAAAAGGGGGGACTGGAAGGGCTAATTCACTCCCAACGAAGACAAGATCTGCTTTTTGCTTGTACTGGGT
CTCTCTGGTTAGACCAGATCTGAGCCTGGGAGCTCTCTGGCTAACTAGGGAACCCACTGCTTAAGCCTCA
ATAAAGCTTGCCTTGAGTGCTTCAAGTAGTGTGTGCCCGTCTGTTGTGTGACTCTGGTAACTAGAGATCC
CTCAGACCCTTTTAGTCAGTGTGGAAAATCTCTAGCAGTACGTATAGTAGTTCATGTCATCTTATTATTC
AGTATTTATAACTTGCAAAGAAATGAATATCAGAGAGTGAGAGGAACTTGTTTATTGCAGCTTATAATGG
TTACAAATAAAGCAATAGCATCACAAATTTCACAAATAAAGCATTTTTTTCACTGCATTCTAGTTGTGGT
TTGTCCAAACTCATCAATGTATCTTATCATGTCTGGCTCTAGCTATCCCGCCCCTAACTCCGCCCATCCC
GCCCCTAACTCCGCCCAGTTCCGCCCATTCTCCGCCCCATGGCTGACTAATTTTTTTTATTTATGCAGAG
GCCGAGGCCGCCTCGGCCTCTGAGCTATTCCAGAAGTAGTGAGGAGGCTTTTTTGGAGGCCTAGGGACGT
ACCCAATTCGCCCTATAGTGAGTCGTATTACGCGCGCTCACTGGCCGTCGTTTTACAACGTCGTGACTGG
GAAAACCCTGGCGTTACCCAACTTAATCGCCTTGCAGCACATCCCCCTTTCGCCAGCTGGCGTAATAGCG
AAGAGGCCCGCACCGATCGCCCTTCCCAACAGTTGCGCAGCCTGAATGGCGAATGGG
[124 nt withheld, positions 8318-8441]
C
[91 nt withheld, positions 8443-8533]
A
[49 nt withheld, positions 8535-8583]
CCTTTGACGTTGGAGTCCACGTTCTTT
[37 nt withheld, positions 8611-8647]
ACCCTATCTCGGTCTATTCTTTTGATTTATAAGGGATTTTGCCGATTTCGGCCTATTGGTTAAAAAATGA
GCTGATTTAACAAAAATTTAACGCGAATTTTAACAAAATATTAACGCTTACAATTTAGGTGGCACTTTTC
GGGGAAATGTGCGCGGAACCCCTATTTGTTTATTTTTCTAAATACATTCAAATATGTATCCGCTCATGAG
ACAATAACCCTGATAAATGCTTCAATAATATTGAAAAAGGAAGAGTATGAGTATTCAACATTTCCGTGTC
GCCCTTATTCCCTTTTTTGCGGCATTTTGCCTTCCTGTTTTTGCTCACCCAGAAACGCTGGTGAAAGTAA
AAGATGCTGAAGATCAGTTGGGTGCACGAGTGGGTTACATCGAACTGGATCTCAACAGCGGTAAGATCCT
TGAGAGTTTTCGCCCCGAAGAACGTTTTCCAATGATGAGCACTTTTAAAGTTCTGCTATGTGGCGCGGTA
TTATCCCGTATTGACGCCGGGCAAGAGCAACTCGGTCGCCGCATACACTATTCTCAGAATGACTTGGTTG
AGTACTCACCAGTCACAGAAAAGCATCTTACGGATGGCATGACAGTAAGAGAATTATGCAGTGCTGCCAT
AACCATGAGTGATAACACTGCGGCCAACTTACTTCTGACAACGATCGGAGGACCGAAGGAGCTAACCGCT
TTTTTGCACAACATGGGGGATCATGTAACTCGCCTTGATCGTTGGGAACCGGAGCTGAATGAAGCCATAC
CAAACGACGAGCGTGACACCACGATGCCTGTAGCAATGGCAACAACGTTGCGCAAACTATTAACTGGCGA
ACTACTTACTCTAGCTTCCCGGCAACAATTAATAGACTGGATGGAGGCGGATAAAGTTGCAGGACCACTT
CTGCGCTCGGCCCTTCCGGCTGGCTGGTTTATTGCTGATAAATCTGGAGCCGGTGAGCGTGGGTCTCGCG
GTATCATTGCAGCACTGGGGCCAGATGGTAAGCCCTCCCGTATCGTAGTTATCTACACGACGGGGAGTCA
GGCAACTATGGATGAACGAAATAGACAGATCGCTGAGATAGGTGCCTCACTGATTAAGCATTGGTAACTG
TCAGACCAAGTTTACTCATATATACTTTAGATTGATTTAAAACTTCATTTTTAATTTAAAAGGATCTAGG
TGAAGATCCTTTTTGATAATCTCATGACCAAAATCCCTTAACGTGAGTTTTCGTTCCACTGAGCGTCAGA
CCCCGTAGAAAAGATCAAAGGATCTTCTTGAGATCCTTTTTTTCTGCGCGTAATCTGCTGCTTGCAAACA
AAAAAACCACCGCTACCAGCGGTGGTTTGTTTGCCGGATCAAGAGCTACCAACTCTTTTTCCGAAGGTAA
CTGGCTTCAGCAGAGCGCAGATACCAAATACTGTTCTTCTAGTGTAGCCGTAGTTAGGCCACCACTTCAA
GAACTCTGTAGCACCGCCTACATACCTCGCTCTGCTAATCCTGTTACCAGTGGCTGCTGCCAGTGGCGAT
AAGTCGTGTCTTACCGGGTTGGACTCAAGACGATAGTTACCGGATAAGGCGCAGCGGTCGGGCTGAACGG
GGGGTTCGTGCACACAGCCCAGCTTGGAGCGAACGACCTACACCGAACTGAGATACCTACAGCGTGAGCT
ATGAGAAAGCGCCACGCTTCCCGAAGGGAGAAAGGCGGACAGGTATCCGGTAAGCGGCAGGGTCGGAACA
GGAGAGCGCACGAGGGAGCTTCCAGGGGGAAACGCCTGGTATCTTTATAGTCCTGTCGGGTTTCGCCACC
TCTGACTTGAGCGTCGATTTTTGTGATGCTCGTCAGGGGGGCGGAGCCTATGGAAAAACGCCAGCAACGC
GGCCTTTTTACGGTTCCTGGCCTTTTGCTGGCCTTTTGCTCACATGTTCTTTCCTGCGTTATCCCCTGAT
TCTGTGGATAACCGTATTACCGCCTTTGAGTGAGCTGATACCGCTCGCCGCAGCCGAACGACCGAGCGCA
GCGAGTCAGTGAGCGAGGAAGCGGAAGAGCGCCCAATACGCAAACCGCCTCTCCCCGCGCGTTGGCCGAT
TCATTAATGCAGCTGGCACGACAGGTTTCCCGACTGGAAAGCGGGCAGTGAGCGCAACGCAATTAATGTG
AGTTAGCTCACTCATTAGGCACCCCAGGCTTTACACTTTATGCTTCCGGCTCGTATGTTGTGTGGAATTG
TGAGCGGATAACAATTTCACACAGGAAACAGCTATGACCATGATTACGCCAAGCGCGCAATTAACCCTCA
CTAAAGGGAACAAAAGCTGGAGCTGCAAGC
