>Addgene plasmid #144435 | TFORF2959 | depositor partial sequence | sequence record 285420 | Insert
ATCGATTGATCAACAAGTTTGTACAAAAAAGCAGGCACCATGGCGGAACCTTCCCAGGCCCCGACCCCGG
CCCCGGCTGCGCAGCCCCGGCCCCTTCAGTCCCCAGCCCCTGCCCCAACTCCGACTCCTGCACCCAGCCC
GGCTTCAGCCCCGATTCCGACTCCCACCCCGGCACCAGCCCCTGCCCCAGCTGCAGCCCCAGCCGGCAGC
ACAGGGACTGGGGGGCCCGGGGTAGGAAGTGGGGGGGCCGGGAGCGGGGGGGATCCGGCTCGACCTGGCC
TGAGCCAGCAGCAGCGCGCCAGTCAGAGGAAGGCGCAAGTCCGGGGGCTGCCGCGCGCCAAGAAGCTTGA
GAAGCTAGGGGTCTTCTCGGCTTGCAAGGCCAATGAAACCTGTAAGTGTAATGGCTGGAAAAACCCCAAG
CCCCCCACTGCACCCCGCATGGATCTGCAGCAGCCAGCTGCCAACCTGAGTGAGCTGTGCCGCAGTTGTG
AGCACCCCTTGGCTGACCACGTATCCCACTTGGAGAATGTGTCAGAGGATGAGATAAACCGACTGCTGGG
GATGGTGGTGGATGTGGAGAATCTCTTCATGTCTGTTCACAAGGAAGAGGACACAGACACCAAGCAGGTC
TATTTCTACCTCTTCAAGCTACTGCGGAAATGCATCCTGCAGATGACCCGGCCTGTGGTGGAGGGGTCCC
TGGGCAGCCCTCCATTTGAGAAACCTAATATTGAGCAGGGTGTGCTGAACTTTGTGCAGTACAAGTTTAG
TCACCTGGCTCCCCGGGAGCGGCAGACGATGTTCGAGCTCTCAAAGATGTTCTTGCTCTGCCTTAACTAC
TGGAAGCTTGAGACACCTGCCCAGTTTCGGCAGAGGTCTCAGGCTGAGGACGTGGCTACCTACAAGGTCA
ATTACACCAGATGGCTCTGTTACTGCCACGTGCCCCAGAGCTGTGATAGCCTCCCCCGCTACGAAACCAC
TCATGTCTTTGGGCGAAGCCTTCTCCGGTCCATTTTCACCGTTACCCGCCGGCAGCTGCTGGAAAAGTTC
CGAGTGGAGAAGGACAAATTGGTGCCCGAGAAGAGGACCCTCATCCTCACTCACTTCCCCAAATTCCTGT
CCATGCTGGAGGAGGAGATCTATGGGGCAAACTCTCCAATCTGGGAGTCAGGCTTCACCATGCCACCCTC
AGAGGGGACACAGCTGGTTCCCCGGCCAGCTTCAGTCAGTGCAGCGGTTGTTCCCAGCACCCCCATCTTC
AGCCCCAGCATGGGTGGGGGCAGCAACAGCTCCCTGAGTCTGGATTCTGCAGGGGCCGAGCCTATGCCAG
GCGAGAAGAGGACGCTCCCAGAGAACCTGACCCTGGAGGATGCCAAGCGGCTCCGTGTGATGGGTGACAT
CCCCATGGAGCTGGTCAATGAGGTCATGCTGACCATCACTGACCCTGCTGCCATGCTGGGGCCTGAGACG
AGCCTGCTTTCGGCCAATGCGGCCCGGGATGAGACAGCCCGCCTGGAGGAGCGCCGCGGCATCATCGAGT
TCCATGTCATCGGCAACTCACTGACGCCCAAGGCCAACCGGCGGGTGTTGCTGTGGCTCGTGGGGCTGCA
GAATGTCTTTTCCCACCAGCTGCCGCGCATGCCTAAGGAGTATATCGCCCGCCTCGTCTTTGACCCGAAG
CACAAGACTCTGGCCTTGATCAAGGATGGGCGGGTCATCGGTGGCATCTGCTTCCGCATGTTTCCCACCC
AGGGCTTCACGGAGATTGTCTTCTGTGCTGTCACCTCGAATGAGCAGGTCAAGGGTTATGGGACCCACCT
GATGAACCACCTGAAGGAGTATCACATCAAGCACAACATTCTCTACTTCCTCACCTACGCCGACGAGTAC
GCCATCGGCTACTTCAAAAAGCAGGGTTTCTCCAAGGACATCAAGGTGCCCAAGAGCCGCTACCTGGGCT
ACATCAAGGACTACGAGGGAGCGACGCTGATGGAGTGTGAGCTGAATCCCCGCATCCCCTACACGGAGCT
GTCCCACATCATCAAGAAGCAGAAAGAGATCATCAAGAAGCTGATTGAGCGCAAACAGGCCCAGATCCGC
AAGGTCTACCCGGGGCTCAGCTGCTTCAAGGAGGGCGTGAGGCAGATCCCTGTGGAGAGCGTTCCTGGCA
TTCGAGAGACAGGCTGGAAGCCATTGGGGAAGGAGAAGGGGAAGGAGCTGAAGGACCCCGACCAGCTCTA
CACAACCCTCAAAAACCTGCTGGCCCAAATCAAGTCTCACCCCAGTGCCTGGCCCTTCATGGAGCCTGTG
AAGAAGTCGGAGGCCCCTGACTACTACGAGGTCATCCGCTTCCCCATTGACCTGAAGACCATGACTGAGC
GGCTGCGAAGCCGCTACTACGTGACCCGGAAGCTCTTTGTGGCCGACCTGCAGCGGGTCATCGCCAACTG
TCGCGAGTACAACCCCCCGGACAGCGAGTACTGCCGCTGTGCCAGCGCCCTGGAGAAGTTCTTCTACTTC
AAGCTCAAGGAGGGAGGCCTCATTGACAAGTAGGACCCAGCTTTCTTGTACAAAGTGGTTGATATCGGTA
AGCCTATCCCTAACCCTCTCCTCGGTCTCGATTCTACGTAGTAATGAACTAGTCCGTAACTTGAAAGTAT
TTCGATTTCTTGGCTTTATATATCTTGTGGAAAGGACGATGTTTTAACCTCATGTTACAAAGT
