>Addgene plasmid #144435 | TFORF2959 | depositor partial sequence | sequence record 285421 | Barcode
TGTTTTAACCTCATGTTACAAAGT
